>Addgene plasmid #153497 | pAGM9121_Aaw-Glucoamylase SP | addgene full sequence | sequence record 310438 | Addgene NGS Result
GTGCCGAGGCACGAACCCAGTGGACATAAGCCTGTTCGGTTCGTAAGCTGTAATGCAAGTAGCGTATGCG
CTCACGCAACTGGTCCAGAACCTTGACCGAACGCAGCGGTGGTAACGGCGCAGTGGCGGTTTTCATGGCT
TGTTATGACTGTTTTTTTGGGGTACAGTCTATGCCTCGGGCATCCAAGCAGCAAGCGCGTTACGCCGTGG
GTCGATGTTTGATGTTATGGAGCAGCAACGATGTTACGCAGCAGGGCAGTCGCCCTAAAACAAAGTTAAA
CATCATGGGGGAAGCGGTGATCGCCGAAGTATCGACTCAACTATCAGAGGTAGTTGGCGTCATCGAGCGC
CATCTCGAACCGACGTTGCTGGCCGTACATTTGTACGGCTCCGCAGTGGATGGCGGCCTGAAGCCACACA
GCGATATTGATTTGCTGGTTACGGTGACCGTAAGGCTTGATGAAACAACGCGGCGAGCTTTGATCAACGA
CCTTTTGGAAACTTCGGCTTCCCCTGGAGAGAGCGAGATTCTCCGCGCTGTAGAAGTCACCATTGTTGTG
CACGACGACATCATTCCGTGGCGTTATCCAGCTAAGCGCGAACTGCAATTTGGAGAATGGCAGCGCAATG
ACATTCTTGCAGGTATCTTCGAGCCAGCCACGATCGACATTGATCTGGCTATCTTGCTGACAAAAGCAAG
AGAACATAGCGTTGCCTTGGTAGGTCCAGCGGCGGAGGAACTCTTTGATCCGGTTCCTGAACAGGATCTA
TTTGAGGCGCTAAATGAAACCTTAACGCTATGGAACTCGCCGCCCGACTGGGCTGGCGATGAGCGAAATG
TAGTGCTTACGTTGTCCCGCATTTGGTACAGCGCAGTAACCGGCAAAATCGCGCCGAAGGATGTCGCTGC
CGACTGGGCAATGGAGCGCCTGCCGGCCCAGTATCAGCCCGTCATACTTGAAGCTAGACAGGCTTATCTT
GGACAAGAAGAAGATCGCTTGGCCTCGCGCGCAGATCAGTTGGAAGAATTTGTCCATTACGTGAAAGGCG
AGATCACCAAGGTAGTCGGCAAATAATGTCTAGCTAGAAATTCGTTCAAGCCGACGCCGCTTCGCGGCGC
GGCTTAACTCAAGCGTTAGATGCACTAAGCACATAATTGCTCACAGCCAAACTATCAGGTCAAGTCTGCT
TTTATTATTTTTAAGCGTGCATAATAAGCCCTACACAAATTGGGAGATATATCATGCTGTCAGACCAAGT
TTACTCATATATACTTTAGATTGATTTAAAACTTCATTTTTAATTTAAAAGGATCTAGGTGAAGATCCTT
TTTGATAATCTCATGACCAAAATCCCTTAACGTGAGTTTTCGTTCCACTGAGCGTCAGACCCCGTAGAAA
AGATCAAAGGATCTTCTTGAGATCCTTTTTTTCTGCGCGTAATCTGCTGCTTGCAAACAAAAAAACCACC
GCTACCAGCGGTGGTTTGTTTGCCGGATCAAGAGCTACCAACTCTTTTTCCGAAGGTAACTGGCTTCAGC
AGAGCGCAGATACCAAATACTGTTCTTCTAGTGTAGCCGTAGTTAGGCCACCACTTCAAGAACTCTGTAG
CACCGCCTACATACCTCGCTCTGCTAATCCTGTTACCAGTGGCTGCTGCCAGTGGCGATAAGTCGTGTCT
TACCGGGTTGGACTCAAGACGATAGTTACCGGATAAGGCGCAGCGGTCGGGCTGAACGGGGGGTTCGTGC
ACACAGCCCAGCTTGGAGCGAACGACCTACACCGAACTGAGATACCTACAGCGTGAGCTATGAGAAAGCG
CCACGCTTCCCGAAGGGAGAAAGGCGGACAGGTATCCGGTAAGCGGCAGGGTCGGAACAGGAGAGCGCAC
GAGGGAGCTTCCAGGGGGAAACGCCTGGTATCTTTATAGTCCTGTCGGGTTTCGCCACCTCTGACTTGAG
CGTCGATTTTTGTGATGCTCGTCAGGGGGGCGGAGCCTATGGAAAAACGCCAGCAACGCGGCCTTTTTAC
GGTTCCTGCACTCTGTGGTCTCAAATGTCTTTTAGATCCTTGTTGGCTTTGTCTGGTTTGGTTTGTTCTG
GTTTAGCACGAGACCACGAA
Features (pLannotate 1.2.2; 4 found; start..end, strand, type, name):
     23..46      +  promoter       Pc promoter (fragment): intI1 (promoter lies within the coding sequence); class 1 integron promoter
    222..278     +  CDS            GmR (fragment): gentamycin acetyltransferase; aacC1; confers resistance to gentamycin
    289..1076    +  CDS            SmR (fragment): aminoglycoside adenylyltransferase (Murphy, 1985); aadA; confers resistance to spectinomycin and streptomycin
   1417..2005    +  rep_origin     ori: high-copy-number ColE1/pMB1/pBR322/pUC origin of replication
