[The description below was written by a language model from this plasmid's Addgene catalogue record and pLannotate feature annotations shown in this document.]
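Description:
pAGM9121_Aaw-Glucoamylase SP is a small (about 2.1 kb) synthetic-biology donor plasmid that stores the signal peptide of Aspergillus awamori glucoamylase as a reusable cloning part. It is built on the pAGM9121 backbone, which is generally known as a Level 0 universal acceptor of the MoClo/Golden Gate modular cloning system. In such vectors, a sequence module is held so that it can be released by a type IIS restriction enzyme and assembled in a defined order with other parts. The record lists the cloning method only as restriction enzyme with unknown sites, so the enzymes and fusion overhangs flanking the part are not stated.

The plasmid is propagated in E. coli at high copy number from a ColE1/pUC-type origin and is selected with spectinomycin. Resistance comes from an aadA aminoglycoside adenylyltransferase gene (SmR). Upstream of it, the annotation picks up a fragment of the class 1 integron Pc promoter and a short remnant of a gentamicin acetyltransferase gene. These are probably leftovers of the integron-derived cassette from which the marker originated, and there is no indication that they confer gentamicin resistance. The automated feature table does not annotate the signal peptide insert itself, and no promoter, terminator or yeast replication or selection element is recorded, which fits a pure part-storage vector rather than an expression construct.

According to the associated publication title, the plasmid belongs to a modular secretion system spanning two yeast species for producing unspecific peroxygenases. The signal peptide would presumably be one option fused to the N-terminus of a target enzyme to direct its secretion.
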