Addgene plasmid #153497: pAGM9121_Aaw-Glucoamylase SP
Purpose: Aspergillus awamori Glucoamylase Signal Peptide Donor Plasmid
Depositing lab: Sylvestre Marillonnet. Depositing organization: Leibniz Institute of Plant Biochemistry (IPB). Publication: A modular two yeast species secretion system for the production and preparative application of unspecific peroxygenases. Pullmann P, Knorrscheidt A, Munch J, Palme PR, Hoehenwarter W, Marillonnet S, Alcalde M, Westermann B, Weissenborn MJ. Commun Biol. 2021 May 12;4(1):562. doi: 10.1038/s42003-021-02076-3. PubMed 33980981.
Backbone
  Vector backbone: pAGM9121
  Vector type: Synthetic Biology
Growth in bacteria
  Bacterial resistance: Spectinomycin, 50 μg/mL
  Growth temperature: 37°C
  Growth strain: DH5alpha
  Copy number: High Copy
Gene/Insert
  Gene/Insert name: Glucoamylase SP
  Species: Aspergillus awamori
  Cloning method: Restriction Enzyme; 5′ cloning site Unknown (unknown if destroyed)
Terms and licenses: Academic/Nonprofit Terms; Industry Terms: Not Available to Industry
Depositor comments: Please visit https://www.biorxiv.org/content/10.1101/2020.07.22.216432v1 for bioRxiv preprint.
How to cite: pAGM9121_Aaw-Glucoamylase SP was a gift from Sylvestre Marillonnet (Addgene plasmid # 153497 ; http://n2t.net/addgene:153497 ; RRID:Addgene_153497)
